Addgene plasmid #246369: pIVT-PuroR-P2A-iCre-polyA_pKG03717
Purpose: IVT template for making modRNA encoding PuroR-P2A-iCre
Depositing lab: Kate Galloway. Depositing organization: Massachusetts Institute of Technology. Publication: Programmable promoter editing for precise control of transgene expression. Kabaria SR, Bae Y, Ehmann ME, Lende-Dorn BA, Beitz AM, Peterman EL, Love KS, Ploessl DS, Galloway KE. Nat Biotechnol. 2025 Oct 13. doi: 10.1038/s41587-025-02854-y. PubMed 41083901.
Backbone
  Vector backbone: pENTR4
  Backbone size w/o insert (bp): 2412
  Vector type: Mammalian Expression, Synthetic Biology ; in vitro transcription
  Selectable markers: Puromycin
Growth in bacteria
  Bacterial resistance: Kanamycin, 50 μg/mL
  Growth temperature: 30°C
  Growth strain: NEB Stable
  Copy number: Unknown
Gene/Insert
  Gene/Insert name: PuroR-P2A-iCre
  Species: Synthetic
  Insert size (bp): 1716
  Mutation: none
  Cloning method: Golden Gate
Terms and licenses: Academic/Nonprofit Terms; Industry Terms: Not Available to Industry
Depositor comments: Also contains a puromycin gene . Please visit https://doi.org/10.1101/2024.06.19.599813 for bioRxiv preprint.
How to cite: pIVT-PuroR-P2A-iCre-polyA_pKG03717 was a gift from Kate Galloway (Addgene plasmid # 246369 ; http://n2t.net/addgene:246369 ; RRID:Addgene_246369)
