[The description below was written by a language model from this plasmid's Addgene catalogue record and pLannotate feature annotations shown in this document.]
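Description:
pIVT-PuroR-P2A-iCre-polyA_pKG03717 is a 4,132 bp in vitro transcription template built on a pENTR4 backbone by Golden Gate assembly. It is intended for producing modified mRNA (modRNA) rather than for direct expression from the plasmid in cells. In bacteria it is maintained through a high-copy ColE1/pUC-type origin and selected with kanamycin via an aminoglycoside phosphotransferase gene, which spans the numbering origin of the sequence record.

The payload is a synthetic 1,716 bp open reading frame placed downstream of a bacteriophage T7 promoter, so that T7 RNA polymerase can transcribe it in vitro. The reading frame encodes puromycin N-acetyltransferase (PuroR) joined through a P2A self-cleaving peptide to iCre, a codon-improved version of the phage P1 Cre recombinase. Ribosome skipping at P2A yields two separate proteins from a single transcript. Cells that take up and translate the RNA therefore gain transient puromycin resistance together with Cre activity, which catalyses recombination between loxP sites. This allows enrichment of transfected cells while excising, inverting or otherwise rearranging floxed sequences.

Downstream of the coding sequence, the annotation detects a short β-globin-derived fragment and a human β-globin polyadenylation region, which presumably supply 3′ untranslated sequence for the transcript. The name indicates a polyA element, but the feature table does not annotate a separate encoded poly(A) tract, and its length is not recorded. The P2A linker is likewise not annotated individually. The associated work concerns programmable promoter editing for tuning transgene expression, consistent with use of this RNA for transient, non-integrating delivery of Cre to mammalian cells.
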