Features (pLannotate 1.2.2; 7 found; start..end, strand, type, name):
    180..768     +  rep_origin     ori: high-copy-number ColE1/pMB1/pBR322/pUC origin of replication
    805..821     +  promoter       T7 promoter (fragment): promoter for bacteriophage T7 RNA polymerase
    897..1493    +  CDS            PuroR (fragment): puromycin N-acetyltransferase; pac from Streptomyces; confers resistance to puromycin
   1587..2612    +  CDS            cre: RECR_BPP1 - Experimental evidence at protein level: Swiss-Prot protein existence level 1. Catalyzes site-specific recombination between two 34-base- pair LOXP sites. Its role is to maintain the phage genome as a monomeric unit-copy plasmid in the lysogenic state. From Escherichia phage P1 (Bacteriophage P1).
   2636..2713    +  CDS            HBB (fragment): HBB_PONPY - Experimental evidence at transcript level: Swiss-Prot protein existence level 2. Involved in oxygen transport from the lung to the various peripheral tissues. From Pongo pygmaeus (Bornean orangutan).
   2717..3111    +  polyA_signal   β-globin poly(A): human β-globin polyadenylation signal
   3413..90      +  CDS            KanR (across the origin): aminoglycoside phosphotransferase; aph(3')-Ia; confers resistance to kanamycin in bacteria or G418 (Geneticin®) in eukaryotes
>Addgene plasmid #246369 | pIVT-PuroR-P2A-iCre-polyA_pKG03717 | addgene full sequence | sequence record 492544 | Addgene NGS Result
TTACAGAAACGGCTTTTTCAAAAATATGGTATTGATAATCCTGATATGAATAAATTGCAGTTTCATTTGA
TGCTCGATGAGTTTTTCTAATCAGAATTGGTTAATTGGTTGTAACATTATTCAGATTGGGCCCCGTTCCA
CTGAGCGTCAGACCCCGTAGAAAAGATCAAAGGATCTTCTTGAGATCCTTTTTTTCTGCGCGTAATCTGC
TGCTTGCAAACAAAAAAACCACCGCTACCAGCGGTGGTTTGTTTGCCGGATCAAGAGCTACCAACTCTTT
TTCCGAAGGTAACTGGCTTCAGCAGAGCGCAGATACCAAATACTGTTCTTCTAGTGTAGCCGTAGTTAGG
CCACCACTTCAAGAACTCTGTAGCACCGCCTACATACCTCGCTCTGCTAATCCTGTTACCAGTGGCTGCT
GCCAGTGGCGATAAGTCGTGTCTTACCGGGTTGGACTCAAGACGATAGTTACCGGATAAGGCGCAGCGGT
CGGGCTGAACGGGGGGTTCGTGCACACAGCCCAGCTTGGAGCGAACGACCTACACCGAACTGAGATACCT
ACAGCGTGAGCTATGAGAAAGCGCCACGCTTCCCGAAGGGAGAAAGGCGGACAGGTATCCGGTAAGCGGC
AGGGTCGGAACAGGAGAGCGCACGAGGGAGCTTCCAGGGGGAAACGCCTGGTATCTTTATAGTCCTGTCG
GGTTTCGCCACCTCTGACTTGAGCGTCGATTTTTGTGATGCTCGTCAGGGGGGCGGAGCCTATGGAAAAA
CGCCAGCAACGCGGCCTTTTTACGGTTCCTGGCCTAATACGACTCACTATAAGGCTCCTGGGCAACGTGC
TGGTCTGTGTGCTGGCCCATCACTTTGGCAAAGCACGCTACCGGTCAATGGCCACCATGACCGAGTACAA
GCCCACGGTGCGCCTCGCCACCCGCGACGACGTCCCCAGGGCCGTACGCACCCTCGCCGCCGCGTTCGCC
GACTACCCCGCCACGCGCCACACCGTCGATCCGGACCGCCACATCGAGCGGGTCACCGAGCTGCAAGAAC
TCTTCCTCACGCGCGTCGGGCTCGACATCGGCAAGGTGTGGGTCGCGGACGACGGCGCCGCGGTGGCGGT
CTGGACCACGCCGGAGAGCGTCGAAGCGGGGGCGGTGTTCGCCGAGATCGGCCCGCGCATGGCCGAGTTG
AGCGGTTCCCGGCTGGCCGCGCAGCAACAGATGGAAGGCCTCCTGGCGCCGCACCGGCCCAAGGAGCCCG
CGTGGTTCCTGGCCACCGTCGGCGTCTCGCCCGACCACCAGGGCAAGGGTCTGGGCAGCGCCGTCGTGCT
CCCCGGAGTGGAGGCGGCCGAGCGCGCCGGGGTGCCCGCCTTCCTGGAGACATCCGCGCCCCGCAACCTC
CCCTTCTACGAGCGGCTCGGCTTCACCGTCACCGCCGACGTCGAGGTGCCCGAAGGACCGCGCACCTGGT
GCATGACCCGCAAGCCCGGTGCCGGAAGCGGAGCTACTAACTTCAGCCTGCTGAAGCAGGCTGGAGACGT
GGAGGAGAACCCTGGACCTATGGTGCCCAAGAAGAAGAGGAAAGTCTCCAACCTGCTGACTGTGCACCAA
AACCTGCCTGCCCTCCCTGTGGATGCCACCTCTGATGAAGTCAGGAAGAACCTGATGGACATGTTCAGGG
ACAGGCAGGCCTTCTCTGAACACACCTGGAAGATGCTCCTGTCTGTGTGCAGATCCTGGGCTGCCTGGTG
CAAGCTGAACAACAGGAAATGGTTCCCTGCTGAACCTGAGGATGTGAGGGACTACCTCCTGTACCTGCAA
GCCAGAGGCCTGGCTGTGAAGACCATCCAACAGCACCTGGGCCAGCTCAACATGCTGCACAGGAGATCTG
GCCTGCCTCGCCCTTCTGACTCCAATGCTGTGTCCCTGGTGATGAGGAGAATCAGAAAGGAGAATGTGGA
TGCTGGGGAGAGAGCCAAGCAGGCCCTGGCCTTTGAACGCACTGACTTTGACCAAGTCAGATCCCTGATG
GAGAACTCTGACAGATGCCAGGACATCAGGAACCTGGCCTTCCTGGGCATTGCCTACAACACCCTGCTGC
GCATTGCCGAAATTGCCAGAATCAGAGTGAAGGACATCTCCCGCACCGATGGTGGGAGAATGCTGATCCA
CATTGGCAGGACCAAGACCCTGGTGTCCACAGCTGGTGTGGAGAAGGCCCTGTCCCTGGGGGTTACCAAG
CTGGTGGAGAGATGGATCTCTGTGTCTGGTGTGGCTGATGACCCCAACAACTACCTGTTCTGCCGGGTCA
GAAAGAATGGTGTGGCTGCCCCTTCTGCCACCTCCCAACTGTCCACCCGGGCCCTGGAAGGGATCTTTGA
GGCCACCCACCGCCTGATCTATGGTGCCAAGGATGACTCTGGGCAGAGATACCTGGCCTGGTCTGGCCAC
TCTGCCAGAGTGGGTGCTGCCAGGGACATGGCCAGGGCTGGTGTGTCCATCCCTGAAATCATGCAGGCTG
GTGGCTGGACCAATGTGAACATTGTGATGAACTACATCAGAAACCTGGACTCTGAGACTGGGGCCATGGT
GAGGCTGCTCGAGGATGGGGACTGACAACCTCGAGCTCAAGCTTCGAATTCACCCCACCAGTGCAGGCTG
CCTATCAGAAAGTGGTGGCTGGTGTGGCTAATGCCCTGGCCCACAAGTATCACTAAGCTCGCTTTCTTGC
TGTCCAATTTCTATTAAAGGTTCCTTTGTTCCCTAAGTCCAACTACTAAACTGGGGGATATTATGAAGGG
CCTTGAGCATCTGGATTCTGCCTAATAAAAAACATTTATTTTCATTGCAATGATGTATTTAAATTATTTC
TGAATATTTTACTAAAAAGGGAATGTGGGAGGTCAGTGCATTTAAAACATAAAGAAATGAAGAGCTAGTT
CAAACCTTGGGAAAATACACTATATCTTAAACTCCATGAAAGAAGGTGAGGCTGCAAACAGCTAATGCAC
ATTGGCAACAGCCCCTGATGCCTATGCCTTATTCATCCCTCAGAAAAGGATTCAAGTAGAGGCTTGATTT
GGAGGTTAAAGTTTTGCTATGCTGTATTTTACCGAATCGGATTTTGTTTTTAATATTTCAAAAAAAAAAA
AAAAAAAAAAAAAAAAAAAAAAAAAAAAAAAAAAAAAAAAAAAAAAAAAAAAAAAAAAAAAAAAAAAAAA
AAAAAAAAAAAAAAAAAAAAAAAAAAAAAAAAAAAAAAAAAAAAAACGCGTCGAAGGGAATTAATTCTTG
AAGACGAAAGGGCCAGGTGGCACGTGTCTCAAAATCTCTGATGTTACATTGCACAAGATAAAAATATATC
ATCATGAACAATAAAACTGTCTGCTTACATAAACAGTAATACAAGGGGTGTTATGAGCCATATTCAACGG
GAAACGTCGAGGCCGCGATTAAATTCCAACATGGATGCTGATTTATATGGGTATAAATGGGCTCGCGATA
ATGTCGGGCAATCAGGTGCGACAATCTATCGCTTGTATGGGAAGCCCGATGCGCCAGAGTTGTTTCTGAA
ACATGGCAAAGGTAGCGTTGCCAATGATGTTACAGATGAGATGGTCAGACTAAACTGGCTGACGGAATTT
ATGCCTCTTCCGACCATCAAGCATTTTATCCGTACTCCTGGTGATGCATGGTTACTCACCACTGCGATCC
CCGGAAAAACAGCATTCCAGGTATTAGAAGAATATCCTGATTCAGGTGAAAATATTGTTGATGCGCTGGC
AGTGTTCCTGCGCCGGTTGCATTCGATTCCTGTTTGTAATTGTCCTTTTAACAGCGATCGCGTATTTCGT
CTAGCTCAGGCGCAATCACGAATGAATAACGGTTTGGTTGATGCGAGTGATTTTGATGACGAGCGTAATG
GCTGGCCTGTTGAACAAGTCTGGAAAGAAATGCATAAACTTTTGCCATTCTCACCGGATTCAGTCGTCAC
TCATGGTGATTTCTCACTTGATAACCTTATTTTTGACGAGGGGAAATTAATAGGTTGTATTGATGTTGGA
CGAGTCGGAATCGCAGACCGATACCAGGATCTTGCCATCCTATGGAACTGCCTCGGTGAGTTTTCTCCTT
CA
