>Addgene plasmid #246369 | pIVT-PuroR-P2A-iCre-polyA_pKG03717 | depositor partial sequence | sequence record 484391 | Puro-2A-Cre
ATGACCGAGTACAAGCCCACGGTGCGCCTCGCCACCCGCGACGACGTCCCCAGGGCCGTACGCACCCTCG
CCGCCGCGTTCGCCGACTACCCCGCCACGCGCCACACCGTCGATCCGGACCGCCACATCGAGCGGGTCAC
CGAGCTGCAAGAACTCTTCCTCACGCGCGTCGGGCTCGACATCGGCAAGGTGTGGGTCGCGGACGACGGC
GCCGCGGTGGCGGTCTGGACCACGCCGGAGAGCGTCGAAGCGGGGGCGGTGTTCGCCGAGATCGGCCCGC
GCATGGCCGAGTTGAGCGGTTCCCGGCTGGCCGCGCAGCAACAGATGGAAGGCCTCCTGGCGCCGCACCG
GCCCAAGGAGCCCGCGTGGTTCCTGGCCACCGTCGGCGTCTCGCCCGACCACCAGGGCAAGGGTCTGGGC
AGCGCCGTCGTGCTCCCCGGAGTGGAGGCGGCCGAGCGCGCCGGGGTGCCCGCCTTCCTGGAGACATCCG
CGCCCCGCAACCTCCCCTTCTACGAGCGGCTCGGCTTCACCGTCACCGCCGACGTCGAGGTGCCCGAAGG
ACCGCGCACCTGGTGCATGACCCGCAAGCCCGGTGCCGGAAGCGGAGCTACTAACTTCAGCCTGCTGAAG
CAGGCTGGAGACGTGGAGGAGAACCCTGGACCTATGGTGCCCAAGAAGAAGAGGAAAGTCTCCAACCTGC
TGACTGTGCACCAAAACCTGCCTGCCCTCCCTGTGGATGCCACCTCTGATGAAGTCAGGAAGAACCTGAT
GGACATGTTCAGGGACAGGCAGGCCTTCTCTGAACACACCTGGAAGATGCTCCTGTCTGTGTGCAGATCC
TGGGCTGCCTGGTGCAAGCTGAACAACAGGAAATGGTTCCCTGCTGAACCTGAGGATGTGAGGGACTACC
TCCTGTACCTGCAAGCCAGAGGCCTGGCTGTGAAGACCATCCAACAGCACCTGGGCCAGCTCAACATGCT
GCACAGGAGATCTGGCCTGCCTCGCCCTTCTGACTCCAATGCTGTGTCCCTGGTGATGAGGAGAATCAGA
AAGGAGAATGTGGATGCTGGGGAGAGAGCCAAGCAGGCCCTGGCCTTTGAACGCACTGACTTTGACCAAG
TCAGATCCCTGATGGAGAACTCTGACAGATGCCAGGACATCAGGAACCTGGCCTTCCTGGGCATTGCCTA
CAACACCCTGCTGCGCATTGCCGAAATTGCCAGAATCAGAGTGAAGGACATCTCCCGCACCGATGGTGGG
AGAATGCTGATCCACATTGGCAGGACCAAGACCCTGGTGTCCACAGCTGGTGTGGAGAAGGCCCTGTCCC
TGGGGGTTACCAAGCTGGTGGAGAGATGGATCTCTGTGTCTGGTGTGGCTGATGACCCCAACAACTACCT
GTTCTGCCGGGTCAGAAAGAATGGTGTGGCTGCCCCTTCTGCCACCTCCCAACTGTCCACCCGGGCCCTG
GAAGGGATCTTTGAGGCCACCCACCGCCTGATCTATGGTGCCAAGGATGACTCTGGGCAGAGATACCTGG
CCTGGTCTGGCCACTCTGCCAGAGTGGGTGCTGCCAGGGACATGGCCAGGGCTGGTGTGTCCATCCCTGA
AATCATGCAGGCTGGTGGCTGGACCAATGTGAACATTGTGATGAACTACATCAGAAACCTGGACTCTGAG
ACTGGGGCCATGGTGAGGCTGCTCGAGGATGGGGAC
